>Addgene plasmid #134878 | pCAT201 | addgene full sequence | sequence record 269060 | Addgene NGS Result
ACGCTGACTTGACGGGACGGCGCGCCGCTTCACTCATTAGGCACCCCAGGCTTTACACTTTATGCTTCCG
GCTCGTATGTTGTGTGGAATTGTGAGCGGATAACAATTTCACACAGGAAACAGCTATGACCATGATTACG
CCAAGCGCGCAATTAACCCTCACTAAAGGGAACAAAAGCTGGGTACCGGGCCCCCCCTCGAGGTCGACGG
TATCGATAAGCTTGATATCGAATTCCTGCAGCCCGGGGGATCCACTAGTTCTAGAGCGGCCGCCACCGCG
GTGGAGCTCCAATTCGCCCTATAGTGAGTCGTATTACGCGCGCTCACTGGCCGTCGTTTTACAACGTCGT
GACTGGGAAAACCCTGGCGTTACCCAACTTAATCGCCTTGCAGCACATCCCCCTTTCGCCAGCTGGCGTA
ATAGCGAAGAGGCCCGCACCGATCGCCCTTCCCAACAGTTGCGCAGCCTGAATGGCGAATGGAAATTGTA
AGCGTTAATATTTTGTTAAAATTCGCGTTAAATTTTTGTTAAATCAGCTCATTTTTTAACCAATAGGCCG
ACTGCGATGAGTTAATTAAGTTCCAGACAAGGTATAGGGCGGCGAGGCGGCTACAGCCGATAGTCTGGAA
CAGCGCACTTACGGGTTGCTGCGCAACCCAAGTGCTACCGGCGCGGCAGCGTGACCCGTGTCGGCGGCTC
CAACGGCTCGCCATCGTCCAGAAAACACGGCTCATCGGGCATCGGCAGGCGCTGCTGCCCGCGCCGTTCC
CATTCCTCCGTTTCGGTCAAGGCTGGCAGGTCTGGTTCCATGCCCGGAATGCCGGGCTGGCTGGGCGGCT
CCTCGCCGGGGCCGGTCGGTAGTTGCTGCTCGCCCGGATACAGGGTCGGGATGCGGCGCAGGTCGCCATG
CCCCAACAGCGATTCGTCCTGGTCGTCGTGATCAACCACCACGGCGGCACTGAACACCGACAGGCGCAAC
TGGTCGCGGGGCTGGCCCCACGCCACGCGGTCATTGACCACGTAGGCCGACACGGTGCCGGGGCCGTTGA
GCTTCACGACGGAGATCCAGCGCTCGGCCACCAAGTCCTTGACTGCGTATTGGACCGTCCGCAAAGAACG
TCCGATGAGCTTGGAAAGTGTCTTCTGGCTGACCACCACGGCGTTCTGGTGGCCCATCTGCGCCACGAGG
TGATGCAGCAGCATTGCCGCCGTGGGTTTCCTCGCAATAAGCCCGGCCCACGCCTCATGCGCTTTGCGTT
CCGTTTGCACCCAGTGACCGGGCTTGTTCTTGGCTTGAATGCCGATTTCTCTGGACTGCGTGGCCATGCT
TATCTCCATGCGGTAGGGGTGCCGCACGGTTGCGGCACCATGCGCAATCAGCTGCAACTTTTCGGCAGCG
CGACAACAATTATGCGTTGCGTAAAAGTGGCAGTCAATTACAGATTTTCTTTAACCTACGCAATGAGCTA
TTGCGGGGGGTGCCGCAATGAGCTGTTGCGTACCCCCCTTTTTTAAGTTGTTGATTTTTAAGTCTTTCGC
ATTTCGCCCTATATCTAGTTCTTTGGTGCCCAAAGAAGGGCACCCCTGCGGGGTTCCCCCACGCCTTCGG
CGCGGCTCCCCCTCCGGCAAAAAGTGGCCCCTCCGGGGCTTGTTGATCGACTGCGCGGCCTTCGGCCTTG
CCCAAGGTGGCGCTGCCCCCTTGGAACCCCCGCACTCGCCGCCGTGAGGCTCGGGGGGCAGGCGGGCGGG
CTTCGCCCTTCGACTGCCCCCACTCGCATAGGCTTGGGTCGTTCCAGGCGCGTCAAGGCCAAGCCGCTGC
GCGGTCGCTGCGCGAGCCTTGACCCGCCTTCCACTTGGTGTCCAACCGGCAAGCGAAGCGCGCAGGCCGC
AGGCCGGAGGCTTTTCCCCAGAGAAAATTAAAAAAATTGATGGGGCAAGGCCGCAGGCCGCGCAGTTGGA
GCCGGTGGGTATGTGGTCGAAGGCTGGGTAGCCGGTGGGCAATCCCTGTGGTCAAGCTCGTGGGCAGGCG
CAGCCTGTCCATCAGCTTGTCCAGCAGGGTTGTCCACGGGCCGAGCGAAGCGAGCCAGCCGGTGGCCGCT
CGCGGCCATCGTCCACATATCCACGGGCTGGCAAGGGAGCGCAGCGACCGCGCAGGGCGAAGCCCGGAGA
GCAAGCCCGTAGGGCGCCGCAGCCGCCGTAGGCGGTCACGACTTTGCGAAGGGCCGGCCACCTGGAAAGC
CACGTTGTGTCTCAAAATCTCTGATGTTACATTGCACAAGATAAAAATATATCATCATGAACAATAAAAC
TGTCTGCTTACATAAACAGTAATACAAGGGGTGTTATGAGCCATATTCAACGGGAAACGTCTTGCTCGAG
GCCGCGATTAAATTCCAACATGGATGCTGATTTATATGGGTATAAATGGGCTCGCGATAATGTCGGGCAA
TCAGGTGCGACAATCTATCGATTGTATGGGAAGCCCGATGCGCCAGAGTTGTTTCTGAAACATGGCAAAG
GTAGCGTTGCCAATGATGTTACAGATGAGATGGTCAGACTAAACTGGCTGACGGAATTTATGCCTCTTCC
GACCATCAAGCATTTTATCCGTACTCCTGATGATGCATGGTTACTCACCACTGCGATCCCCGGGAAAACA
GCATTCCAGGTATTAGAAGAATATCCTGATTCAGGTGAAAATATTGTTGATGCGCTGGCAGTGTTCCTGC
GCCGGTTGCATTCGATTCCTGTTTGTAATTGTCCTTTTAACAGCGATCGCGTATTTCGTCTCGCTCAGGC
GCAATCACGAATGAATAACGGTTTGGTTGATGCGAGTGATTTTGATGACGAGCGTAATGGCTGGCCTGTT
GAACAAGTCTGGAAAGAAATGCATAAGCTTTTGCCATTCTCACCGGATTCAGTCGTCACTCATGGTGATT
TCTCACTTGATAACCTTATTTTTGACGAGGGGAAATTAATAGGTTGTATTGATGTTGGACGAGTCGGAAT
CGCAGACCGATACCAGGATCTTGCCATCCTATGGAACTGCCTCGGTGAGTTTTCTCCTTCATTACAGAAA
CGGCTTTTTCAAAAATATGGTATTGATAATCCTGATATGAATAAATTGCAGTTTCATTTGATGCTCGATG
AGTTTTTCTAATCAGAATTGGTTAATTGGTTGTAACACTGGCAGAGCATT
Features (pLannotate 1.2.2; 10 found; start..end, strand, type, name):
     52..82      +  promoter       lac promoter: promoter for the E. coli lac operon
     90..106     +  protein_bind   lac operator: The lac repressor binds to the lac operator to inhibit transcription in E. coli. This inhibition can be relieved by adding lactose or isopropyl-β-D-thiogalactopyranoside (IPTG). lac repressor encoded by lacI
    151..169     +  promoter       T3 promoter: promoter for bacteriophage T3 RNA polymerase
    182..289     -  misc_feature   MCS: pBluescript multiple cloning site
    298..316     -  promoter       T7 promoter: promoter for bacteriophage T7 RNA polymerase
    324..479     +  CDS            lacZα (fragment): LacZα fragment of β-galactosidase; lacZ fragment
    483..561     -  rep_origin     M13 ori (fragment): M13 bacteriophage origin of replication; arrow indicates direction of (+) strand synthesis
    665..1327    -  CDS            pBBR1 Rep: replication protein for the broad-host-range plasmid pBBR1 from Bordetella bronchiseptica
   1328..2099    -  rep_origin     pBBR1 oriV: replication origin of the broad-host-range plasmid pBBR1 from Bordetella bronchiseptica; requires the pBBR1 Rep protein for replication
   2346..3161    +  CDS            KanR: aminoglycoside phosphotransferase; aph(3')-Ia; confers resistance to kanamycin in bacteria or G418 (Geneticin®) in eukaryotes
