[The description below was written by a language model from this plasmid's Addgene catalogue record and pLannotate feature annotations shown in this document.]
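Description:
pCAT201 is a compact (about 3.2 kb) empty-backbone bacterial expression vector derived from the broad-host-range plasmid pBBR1MCS-2 and assembled from parts by the Golden Gate method. It belongs to the pCAT series, which was developed to address inefficient electroporation of Cupriavidus necator H16, and it is catalogued for bacterial expression and synthetic biology work. Replication depends on the pBBR1 oriV together with the adjacent pBBR1 Rep gene, a pair originating from Bordetella bronchiseptica that allows maintenance in a wide range of Gram-negative hosts as well as in E. coli cloning strains, where it is recorded as low copy. Selection is by kanamycin resistance through an aminoglycoside phosphotransferase gene. No mobilisation functions appear among the annotated features, although the table alone cannot establish that they were deliberately removed.

The vector carries no insert. Its cloning region is the familiar pBluescript-type arrangement inherited from pBBR1MCS-2: a lac promoter and lac operator lead into a multiple cloning site flanked by T3 and T7 phage promoters, followed by a fragment of lacZα. In this layout a gene placed in the polylinker can be transcribed from the lac promoter, which is repressible by LacI and inducible with IPTG in hosts that supply the repressor, or transcribed in vitro or in suitable strains by the phage polymerases. The lacZα sequence is annotated only as a fragment, so the record does not confirm that blue/white screening is functional. A short remnant of an M13 origin is also detected and is probably non-functional. The plasmid serves as a small recipient backbone for cloning and expressing genes in C. necator and other bacteria.
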