Addgene plasmid #134878: pCAT201
Purpose: (Empty Backbone) Bacterial expression
Depositing lab: Thomas Howard. Depositing organization: Newcastle University (UK). Publication: pCAT vectors overcome inefficient electroporation of Cupriavidus necator H16. Azubuike CC, Gatehouse AMR, Howard TP. N Biotechnol. 2021 Nov 25;65:20-30. doi: 10.1016/j.nbt.2021.07.003. Epub 2021 Jul 29. PubMed 34333160.
Backbone
  Vector backbone: pBBR1MCS-2
  Vector type: Bacterial Expression, Synthetic Biology
Growth in bacteria
  Bacterial resistance: Kanamycin, 50 μg/mL
  Growth temperature: 37°C
  Growth strain: DH5alpha
  Copy number: Low Copy
Gene/Insert
  Gene/Insert name: None
Terms and licenses: Academic/Nonprofit Terms; Industry Terms: Not Available to Industry
Depositor comments: Plasmid parts were assembled using Golden gate method
How to cite: pCAT201 was a gift from Thomas Howard (Addgene plasmid # 134878 ; http://n2t.net/addgene:134878 ; RRID:Addgene_134878)
